Addgene plasmid #41617: pCDNA3-hPXR-FL-T248E
Depositing lab: Sridhar Mani. Depositing organization: Albert Einstein College of Medicine.
Backbone
  Vector backbone: pCDNA3
  Backbone manufacturer: Invitrogen
  Backbone size w/o insert (bp): 5400
  Total vector size (bp): 6700
  Vector type: Mammalian Expression
  Selectable markers: Neomycin (select with G418)
Growth in bacteria
  Bacterial resistance: Ampicillin, 100 μg/mL
  Growth temperature: 37°C
  Growth strain: DH5alpha
  Copy number: High Copy
Gene/Insert
  Gene/Insert name: hPXR-FL-T248E (alt names: PXR; NR1I2; SXR)
  Species: H. sapiens (human)
  Insert size (bp): 1300
  Mutation: N10D and T248E
  GenBank ID: AF061056.1 AAD05436.1
  Entrez Gene: NR1I2 (a.k.a. BXR, ONR1, PAR, PAR1, PAR2, PARq, PRR, PXR, SAR, SXR)
  Promoter: CMV
  Cloning method: Unknown
  Sequencing primers: 5′ CMV-F; 3′ BGH-rev
Resource information
  A portion of this plasmid was derived from a plasmid made by: Wild-type hPXR cDNA acquired from Ronald Evans (Salk Institute, La Jolla, CA)
Terms and licenses: Academic/Nonprofit Terms; Industry Terms: Not Available to Industry
Depositor comments: Full length (aa 1-434) human PXR was cloned into pCDNA3. Mutations were made and confirmed by sequencing. PXR sequence contains N10D mutation when compared to GenBank entry AAD05436.1 (NP_003880.3)
How to cite: pCDNA3-hPXR-FL-T248E was a gift from Sridhar Mani (Addgene plasmid # 41617 ; http://n2t.net/addgene:41617 ; RRID:Addgene_41617)
