[The description below was written by a language model from this plasmid's Addgene catalogue record.]
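Description:
pCDNA3-hPXR-FL-T248E is a mammalian expression plasmid built on the Invitrogen pCDNA3 backbone (about 5.4 kb), carrying a roughly 1.3 kb insert for a total size of about 6.7 kb. It is propagated in E. coli as a high-copy plasmid under ampicillin selection. It also carries a neomycin resistance marker, so transfected mammalian cells can be selected with G418, for example to derive stable lines.

The insert is the full-length human pregnane X receptor (PXR, also known as SXR; gene NR1I2), covering amino acids 1–434. PXR is a nuclear receptor. Expression is driven by the strong constitutive CMV promoter. The use of a BGH reverse sequencing primer is consistent with the bovine growth hormone polyadenylation region that normally lies downstream of the cloning site in this backbone. No epitope tag or reporter is recorded.

The coding sequence contains two amino acid changes relative to the reference protein. T248E was introduced deliberately and confirmed by sequencing. N10D is noted by the depositor as a difference from the GenBank reference entry. Replacing threonine with glutamate is a common way to mimic constitutive phosphorylation at a residue, although the record does not state the rationale. The wild-type cDNA used as the starting material came from another laboratory, and the cloning method is listed as unknown. The record does not describe a specific application, but the design suits transient or stable expression of the mutant receptor in mammalian cells to compare its activity with wild-type PXR.
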