>Addgene plasmid #41617 | pCDNA3-hPXR-FL-T248E | addgene partial sequence | sequence record 56168 | CMV-F 5'-CGCAAATGGGCGGTAGGCGTG-3'
ACTAGAGAACCCACTGCTTACTGGCTTATCGAAATTAATACGACTCACTATAGGGAGACCCAAGCTTGGT
ACCGAGCTCGGATCCATGGCAGTCACCAGGACTCACCACTTCAAGGAGGGGTCCCTCAGAGCACCTGCCA
TACCCCTGCACAGTGCTGCGGCTGAGTTGGCTTCAAACCATCCAAGAGGCCCAGAAGCAAACCTGGAGGT
GAGACCCAAAGAAAGCTGGGACCATGCTGACTTTGTACACTGTGAGGACACAGAGTCTGTTCCTGGAAAG
CCCAGTGTCAACGCAGATGAGGAAGTCGGAGGTCCCCAAATCTGCCGTGTATGTGGGGACAAGGCCACTG
GCTATCACTTCAATGTCATGACATGTGAAGGATGCAAGGGCTTTTTCAGGAGGGCCATGAAACGCAACGC
CCGGCTGAGGTGCCCCTTCCGGAAGGGCGCCTGCGAGATCACCCGGAAGACCCGGCGACAGTGCCAGGCC
TGCCGCCTGCGCAAGTGCCTGGAGAGCGGCATGAAGAAGGAGATGATCATGTCCGACGAGGCCGTGGAGG
AGAGGCGGGCCTTGATCAAGCGGAAGAAAAGTGAACGGACAGGGACTCAGCCACTGGGAGTGCAGGGGCT
GACAGAGGAGCAGCGGATGATGATCAGGGAGCTGATGGACGCTCAGATGAAAACCTTTGACACTACCTTC
TCCCATTTCAAGAATTTCCGGCTGCCAGGGGTGCTTAGCAGTGGCTGCGAGTTGCCAGAGTCTCTGCAGG
CCCCATCGAGGGAAGAAGCTGCCAAGTGGAGCCAGGTCCGGAAAGATCTGTGCTCTTTGAAGGTCTCTCT
GCAGCTGCGGGGGG
