>Addgene plasmid #41617 | pCDNA3-hPXR-FL-T248E | addgene partial sequence | sequence record 56659 | BGH-rev 5'-TAGAAGGCACAGTCGAGG-3'
GAATAGGGCCCTCTAGATGCATGCTCGAGTCAGCTACCTGTGATGCCGAACAACTCCTGCATGAGGGGCG
TAGCAAAGGGGTGTATGTCCTGGATGCGCAGCAGCCGCTGGGTGTGCTGAGCATTGATGCTGCGGAGCTC
GGTGAGCATAGCCATGATCTTCAGGAACAAGAACCTATGAGCAGGCTGGGGCCGATTGCATTCAATGTAG
GACTTCAGAGTAATGGCGAATTGCTCCTGCAGCTGGTCCACCACGCGGTGCTGCAGCACACCTGGGCGGT
CTGGGGAGAAGAGGGAGATGGCCTGCATCAGCACATACTCCTCCTCATGCAGCTGCAGCTTCTTCAGCAT
GTAGTGGAATTTCAGCATGGGCTCCAGTAGAAGTTGCTGGAAGCCACCTGCAGTGTCTTCCAAGCAGTAG
GACAGCCGGCCACACTCCCAGGTTCCAGTCTCCGCGTTGAACACTGTGTTGAATCTCAGTTGACACAGCT
CGAAAGCGGCCCCCTTCAGCAGGGAGATCTGGTCCTCGATGGGCAAGTCCCTGAAGTAGGAGATGACTTT
GGCAAAGCTGATGATGCCTTTGAACATGTATTCTGACATGTCAGCCATGTGGGGCAGCAGGGAGAAGATC
TCTTTCCCGCCACTGTCGGCTGGGGGTTTGTAGTTCCAGACACTGCCATCCTCCCCCCGCAGCTGCAGAG
AGACCTTCAAAGAGCACAGATCTTTCCGGACCTGGCTCCACTTGGCAGCTTCTTCCCTCGATGGGGCCTG
CAGAGACTCTGGCAACTCGCAGCCACTGCTAAGCACCCCTGGCAGCCGGAAATTCTTGAAATGGGAGAAG
GTAGTGTCAAAGGTTTTCATCTGAGCGTCCATCAGCTCCC
